Addgene plasmid #81504: pDONR223_WBSCR17_p.S194R
Purpose: Gateway Donor vector containing WBSCR17 , part of the Target Accelerator Plasmid Collection.
Depositing lab: Jesse Boehm & William Hahn & David Root. Depositing organization: Broad Institute. Publication: Systematic Functional Interrogation of Rare Cancer Variants Identifies Oncogenic Alleles. Kim E, Ilic N, Shrestha Y, Zou L, Kamburov A, Zhu C, Yang X, Lubonja R, Tran N, Nguyen C, Lawrence MS, Piccioni F, Bagul M, Doench JG, Chouinard CR, Wu X, Hogstrom L, Natoli T, Tamayo P, Horn H, Corsello SM, Lage K, Root DE, Subramanian A, Golub TR, Getz G, Boehm JS, Hahn WC. Cancer Discov. 2016 Jul;6(7):714-26. doi: 10.1158/2159-8290.CD-16-0160. Epub 2016 May 4. PubMed 27147599.
Backbone
  Vector backbone: pDONR223
  Backbone manufacturer: Invitrogen
  Backbone size w/o insert (bp): 2790
  Vector type: Gateway Entry vector
Growth in bacteria
  Bacterial resistance: Spectinomycin, 50 μg/mL
  Growth temperature: 37°C
  Growth strain: DH5alpha
  Copy number: High Copy
Gene/Insert
  Gene/Insert name: WBSCR17 (alt name: NM_022479.2)
  Species: H. sapiens (human)
  Mutation: S194R
  Entrez Gene: GALNT17 (a.k.a. GALNACT17, GALNT16, GALNT20, GALNTL3, GalNAc-T17, GalNAc-T19, GalNAc-T5L, WBSCR17)
  Promoter: None
  Cloning method: Gateway Cloning
  Sequencing primers: 5′ M13pUC-fwd; 3′ M13-Rev
Terms and licenses: Academic/Nonprofit Terms; Industry Terms: Not Available to Industry
Depositor comments: Closed state: stop codon immediately follows insert
How to cite: pDONR223_WBSCR17_p.S194R was a gift from Jesse Boehm & William Hahn & David Root (Addgene plasmid # 81504 ; http://n2t.net/addgene:81504 ; RRID:Addgene_81504)
