[The description below was written by a language model from this plasmid's Addgene catalogue record and pLannotate feature annotations shown in this document.]
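Description:
pDONR223_WBSCR17_p.S194R is a Gateway entry clone built on the Invitrogen pDONR223 backbone and carries a mutant human open reading frame for transfer into destination vectors. It is propagated in E. coli through a high-copy ColE1/pUC-type origin. Selection is with spectinomycin, conferred by the aadA (SmR) aminoglycoside adenylyltransferase gene. A fragment of a class 1 integron Pc promoter and a short gentamicin acetyltransferase remnant lie upstream of this marker. The sequenced plasmid is about 4.6 kb. Upstream of the cloning site are the rrnB T1 and T2 transcription terminators, which insulate the insert from read-through transcription, along with small lacI and lacZα fragments that are backbone remnants rather than functional genes.

The insert is WBSCR17, now named GALNT17, which encodes a member of the polypeptide N-acetylgalactosaminyltransferase family. It carries the S194R amino-acid substitution. The roughly 1.8 kb coding sequence is flanked by two attL recombination sites in opposite orientation. The annotation software labels both as attL3, a mutant attL variant, and they are the substrates for LR Clonase-mediated transfer into an expression vector. The clone is in the "closed" configuration, with a stop codon immediately after the ORF, so it cannot be fused to C-terminal tags supplied by a destination vector. No promoter drives the insert, so expression depends on the destination vector. A T7 promoter lies just outside the downstream att site and points back toward the insert.

The plasmid belongs to the Target Accelerator Plasmid Collection, a set of wild-type and variant ORFs assembled for systematic functional testing of rare cancer-associated alleles.
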