Features (pLannotate 1.2.2; 12 found; start..end, strand, type, name):
    121..213     +  CDS            lacI (fragment): lac repressor; lacI; The lac repressor binds to the lac operator to inhibit transcription in E. coli. This inhibition can be relieved by adding lactose or isopropyl-β-D-thiogalactopyranoside (IPTG).
    268..295     -  terminator     rrnB T2 terminator: transcription terminator T2 from the E. coli rrnB gene
    427..470     +  terminator     rrnB T1 terminator: Escherichia coli rrnB; transcription terminator T1 from the E. coli rrnB gene
    517..553     -  CDS            lacZα (fragment): LacZα fragment of β-galactosidase; lacZ fragment
    570..665     +  protein_bind   attL3: mutant version of attL; recombination site for the Gateway® LR reaction LR Clonase™
    671..2464    +  CDS            GALNT17: GLT17_HUMAN - Also known as WBSCR17 From Homo sapiens (Human).
   2472..2567    -  protein_bind   attL3: mutant version of attL; recombination site for the Gateway® LR reaction LR Clonase™
   2586..2604    -  promoter       T7 promoter: promoter for bacteriophage T7 RNA polymerase
   2794..2817    +  promoter       Pc promoter (fragment): intI1 (promoter lies within the coding sequence); class 1 integron promoter
   2993..3049    +  CDS            GmR (fragment): gentamycin acetyltransferase; aacC1; confers resistance to gentamycin
   3056..3847    +  CDS            SmR: aminoglycoside adenylyltransferase (Murphy, 1985); aadA; confers resistance to spectinomycin and streptomycin
   3940..4528    +  rep_origin     ori: high-copy-number ColE1/pMB1/pBR322/pUC origin of replication
>Addgene plasmid #81504 | pDONR223_WBSCR17_p.S194R | addgene full sequence | sequence record 168619 | Addgene NGS Result
CTTTCCTGCGTTATCCCCTGATTCTGTGGATAACCGTATTACCGCCTTTGAGTGAGCTGATACCGCTCGC
CGCAGCCGAACGACCGAGCGCAGCGAGTCAGTGAGCGAGGAAGCGGAAGAGCGCCCAATACGCAAACCGC
CTCTCCCCGCGCGTTGGCCGATTCATTAATGCAGCTGGCACGACAGGTTTCCCGACTGGAAAGCGGGCAG
TGAGCGCAACGCAATTAATACGCGTACCGCTAGCCAGGAAGAGTTTGTAGAAACGCAAAAAGGCCATCCG
TCAGGATGGCCTTCTGCTTAGTTTGATGCCTGGCAGTTTATGGCGGGCGTCCTGCCCGCCACCCTCCGGG
CCGTTGCTTCACAACGTTCAAATCCGCTCCCGGCGGATTTGTCCTACTCAGGAGAGCGTTCACCGACAAA
CAACAGATAAAACGAAAGGCCCAGTCTTCCGACTGAGCCTTTCGTTTTATTTGATGCCTGGCAGTTCCCT
ACTCTCGCGTTAACGCTAGCATGGATGTTTTCCCAGTCACGACGTTGTAAAACGACGGCCAGTCTTAAGC
TCGGGCCCCAAATAATGATTTTATTTTGACTGATAGTGACCTGTTCGTTGCAACAAATTGATGAGCAATG
CTTTTTTATAATGCCAACTTTGTACAAAAAAGTTGGCACCATGGCTTCACTGAGAAGAGTCAAAGTGCTG
TTGGTGTTGAACTTGATCGCGGTAGCCGGCTTCGTGCTCTTCCTGGCCAAGTGCCGGCCCATCGCGGTGC
GCAGCGGAGACGCCTTCCACGAGATCCGGCCGCGCGCCGAGGTGGCCAACCTCAGCGCGCACAGCGCCAG
CCCCATCCAGGATGCGGTCCTGAAGCGCCTGTCGCTGCTGGAGGACATCGTGTACCGGCAGCTGAATGGC
TTATCCAAATCCCTTGGGCTCATTGAAGGTTATGGTGGGCGGGGTAAAGGGGGCCTTCCGGCTACTCTTT
CCCCGGCTGAAGAAGAAAAGGCTAAGGGACCCCATGAGAAGTATGGCTACAATTCATACCTCAGTGAAAA
AATTTCACTGGACCGTTCCATTCCGGATTATCGTCCCACCAAGTGTAAGGAGCTCAAGTACTCCAAGGAC
CTGCCCCAGATATCCATCATATTCATCTTCGTGAACGAGGCCCTGTCGGTGATCCTGCGGTCCGTGCACA
GTGCCGTCAATCACACGCCCACACACCTGCTGAAGGAAATCATTCTGGTGGATGACAACAGAGACGAAGA
GGAGCTGAAGGTCCCCCTAGAGGAGTATGTCCACAAACGCTACCCCGGGCTGGTGAAGGTGGTAAGAAAT
CAGAAGAGGGAAGGCCTGATCCGCGCTCGCATTGAGGGCTGGAAGGTGGCTACCGGGCAGGTCACTGGCT
TCTTTGATGCCCACGTGGAATTCACCGCTGGCTGGGCTGAGCCGGTTCTATCCCGCATCCAGGAAAACCG
GAAGCGTGTGATCCTCCCCTCCATTGACAACATCAAACAGGACAACTTTGAGGTGCAGCGGTACGAGAAC
TCGGCCCACGGGTACAGCTGGGAGCTGTGGTGCATGTACATCAGCCCCCCAAAAGACTGGTGGGACGCCG
GAGACCCTTCTCTCCCCATCAGGACCCCAGCCATGATAGGCTGCTCGTTCGTGGTCAACAGGAAGTTCTT
CGGTGAAATTGGTCTTCTGGATCCTGGCATGGATGTATACGGAGGAGAAAATATTGAACTGGGAATCAAG
GTATGGCTCTGTGGGGGCAGCATGGAGGTCCTTCCTTGCTCACGGGTGGCCCACATTGAGCGGAAGAAGA
AGCCATATAATAGCAACATTGGCTTCTACACCAAGAGGAATGCTCTTCGCGTTGCTGAGGTCTGGATGGA
CGATTACAAGTCTCATGTGTACATAGCGTGGAACCTGCCGCTGGAGAATCCGGGAATTGACATCGGTGAT
GTCTCCGAAAGAAGAGCATTAAGGAAAAGTTTAAAGTGTAAGAATTTCCAGTGGTACCTGGACCATGTTT
ACCCAGAAATGAGAAGATACAATAATACCGTTGCTTACGGGGAGCTTCGCAACAACAAGGCAAAAGACGT
CTGCTTGGACCAGGGGCCGCTGGAGAACCACACAGCAATATTGTATCCGTGCCATGGCTGGGGACCACAG
CTTGCCCGCTACACCAAGGAAGGCTTCCTGCACTTGGGTGCCCTGGGGACCACCACACTCCTCCCCGACA
CCCGCTGCCTGGTGGACAACTCCAAGAGTCGGCTGCCCCAGCTCCTGGACTGCGACAAGGTCAAGAGCAG
CCTGTACAAGCGCTGGAACTTCATCCAGAATGGAGCCATCATGAACAAGGGCACGGGACGCTGCCTGGAG
GTGGAGAACCGGGGCCTGGCTGGCATCGACCTCATCCTCCGCAGCTGCACAGGTCAGAGGTGGACCATTA
AGAACTCCATCAAGTGATTGCCAACTTTCTTGTACAAAGTTGGCATTATAAGAAAGCATTGCTTATCAAT
TTGTTGCAACGAACAGGTCACTATCAGTCAAAATAAAATCATTATTTGCCATCCAGCTGATATCCCCTAT
AGTGAGTCGTATTACATGGTCATAGCTGTTTCCTGGCAGCTCTGGCCCGTGTCTCAAAATCTCTGATGTT
ACATTGCACAAGATAAAAATATATCATCATGCCTCCTCTAGACCAGCCAGGACAGAAATGCCTCGACTTC
GCTGCTACCCAAGGTTGCCGGGTGACGCACACCGTGGAAACGGATGAAGGCACGAACCCAGTGGACATAA
GCCTGTTCGGTTCGTAAGCTGTAATGCAAGTAGCGTATGCGCTCACGCAACTGGTCCAGAACCTTGACCG
AACGCAGCGGTGGTAACGGCGCAGTGGCGGTTTTCATGGCTTGTTATGACTGTTTTTTTGGGGTACAGTC
TATGCCTCGGGCATCCAAGCAGCAAGCGCGTTACGCCGTGGGTCGATGTTTGATGTTATGGAGCAGCAAC
GATGTTACGCAGCAGGGCAGTCGCCCTAAAACAAAGTTAAACATTATGAGGGAAGCGGTGATCGCCGAAG
TATCGACTCAACTATCAGAGGTAGTTGGCGTCATCGAGCGCCATCTCGAACCGACGTTGCTGGCCGTACA
TTTGTACGGCTCCGCAGTGGATGGCGGCCTGAAGCCACACAGTGATATTGATTTGCTGGTTACGGTGACC
GTAAGGCTTGATGAAACAACGCGGCGAGCTTTGATCAACGACCTTTTGGAAACTTCGGCTTCCCCTGGAG
AGAGCGAGATTCTCCGCGCTGTAGAAGTCACCATTGTTGTGCACGACGACATCATTCCGTGGCGTTATCC
AGCTAAGCGCGAACTGCAATTTGGAGAATGGCAGCGCAATGACATTCTTGCAGGTATCTTCGAGCCAGCC
ACGATCGACATTGATCTGGCTATCTTGCTGACAAAAGCAAGAGAACATAGCGTTGCCTTGGTAGGTCCAG
CGGCGGAGGAACTCTTTGATCCGGTTCCTGAACAGGATCTATTTGAGGCGCTAAATGAAACCTTAACGCT
ATGGAACTCGCCGCCCGACTGGGCTGGCGATGAGCGAAATGTAGTGCTTACGTTGTCCCGCATTTGGTAC
AGCGCAGTAACCGGCAAAATCGCGCCGAAGGATGTCGCTGCCGACTGGGCAATGGAGCGCCTGCCGGCCC
AGTATCAGCCCGTCATACTTGAAGCTAGACAGGCTTATCTTGGACAAGAAGAAGATCGCTTGGCCTCGCG
CGCAGATCAGTTGGAAGAATTTGTCCACTACGTGAAAGGCGAGATCACCAAGGTAGTCGGCAAATAACCC
TCGAGCCACCCATGACCAAAATCCCTTAACGTGAGTTACGCGTCGTTCCACTGAGCGTCAGACCCCGTAG
AAAAGATCAAAGGATCTTCTTGAGATCCTTTTTTTCTGCGCGTAATCTGCTGCTTGCAAACAAAAAAACC
ACCGCTACCAGCGGTGGTTTGTTTGCCGGATCAAGAGCTACCAACTCTTTTTCCGAAGGTAACTGGCTTC
AGCAGAGCGCAGATACCAAATACTGTTCTTCTAGTGTAGCCGTAGTTAGGCCACCACTTCAAGAACTCTG
TAGCACCGCCTACATACCTCGCTCTGCTAATCCTGTTACCAGTGGCTGCTGCCAGTGGCGATAAGTCGTG
TCTTACCGGGTTGGACTCAAGACGATAGTTACCGGATAAGGCGCAGCGGTCGGGCTGAACGGGGGGTTCG
TGCACACAGCCCAGCTTGGAGCGAACGACCTACACCGAACTGAGATACCTACAGCGTGAGCTATGAGAAA
GCGCCACGCTTCCCGAAGGGAGAAAGGCGGACAGGTATCCGGTAAGCGGCAGGGTCGGAACAGGAGAGCG
CACGAGGGAGCTTCCAGGGGGAAACGCCTGGTATCTTTATAGTCCTGTCGGGTTTCGCCACCTCTGACTT
GAGCGTCGATTTTTGTGATGCTCGTCAGGGGGGCGGAGCCTATGGAAAAACGCCAGCAACGCGGCCTTTT
TACGGTTCCTGGCCTTTTGCTGGCCTTTTGCTCACATGTT
