>Addgene plasmid #81504 | pDONR223_WBSCR17_p.S194R | depositor partial sequence | sequence record 154823 | Insert sequence
ATGGCTTCACTGAGAAGAGTCAAAGTGCTGTTGGTGTTGAACTTGATCGCGGTAGCCGGCTTCGTGCTCT
TCCTGGCCAAGTGCCGGCCCATCGCGGTGCGCAGCGGAGACGCCTTCCACGAGATCCGGCCGCGCGCCGA
GGTGGCCAACCTCAGCGCGCACAGCGCCAGCCCCATCCAGGATGCGGTCCTGAAGCGCCTGTCGCTGCTG
GAGGACATCGTGTACCGGCAGCTGAATGGCTTATCCAAATCCCTTGGGCTCATTGAAGGTTATGGTGGGC
GGGGTAAAGGGGGCCTTCCGGCTACTCTTTCCCCGGCTGAAGAAGAAAAGGCTAAGGGACCCCATGAGAA
GTATGGCTACAATTCATACCTCAGTGAAAAAATTTCACTGGACCGTTCCATTCCGGATTATCGTCCCACC
AAGTGTAAGGAGCTCAAGTACTCCAAGGACCTGCCCCAGATATCCATCATATTCATCTTCGTGAACGAGG
CCCTGTCGGTGATCCTGCGGTCCGTGCACAGTGCCGTCAATCACACGCCCACACACCTGCTGAAGGAAAT
CATTCTGGTGGATGACAACAGAGACGAAGAGGAGCTGAAGGTCCCCCTAGAGGAGTATGTCCACAAACGC
TACCCCGGGCTGGTGAAGGTGGTAAGAAATCAGAAGAGGGAAGGCCTGATCCGCGCTCGCATTGAGGGCT
GGAAGGTGGCTACCGGGCAGGTCACTGGCTTCTTTGATGCCCACGTGGAATTCACCGCTGGCTGGGCTGA
GCCGGTTCTATCCCGCATCCAGGAAAACCGGAAGCGTGTGATCCTCCCCTCCATTGACAACATCAAACAG
GACAACTTTGAGGTGCAGCGGTACGAGAACTCGGCCCACGGGTACAGCTGGGAGCTGTGGTGCATGTACA
TCAGCCCCCCAAAAGACTGGTGGGACGCCGGAGACCCTTCTCTCCCCATCAGGACCCCAGCCATGATAGG
CTGCTCGTTCGTGGTCAACAGGAAGTTCTTCGGTGAAATTGGTCTTCTGGATCCTGGCATGGATGTATAC
GGAGGAGAAAATATTGAACTGGGAATCAAGGTATGGCTCTGTGGGGGCAGCATGGAGGTCCTTCCTTGCT
CACGGGTGGCCCACATTGAGCGGAAGAAGAAGCCATATAATAGCAACATTGGCTTCTACACCAAGAGGAA
TGCTCTTCGCGTTGCTGAGGTCTGGATGGACGATTACAAGTCTCATGTGTACATAGCGTGGAACCTGCCG
CTGGAGAATCCGGGAATTGACATCGGTGATGTCTCCGAAAGAAGAGCATTAAGGAAAAGTTTAAAGTGTA
AGAATTTCCAGTGGTACCTGGACCATGTTTACCCAGAAATGAGAAGATACAATAATACCGTTGCTTACGG
GGAGCTTCGCAACAACAAGGCAAAAGACGTCTGCTTGGACCAGGGGCCGCTGGAGAACCACACAGCAATA
TTGTATCCGTGCCATGGCTGGGGACCACAGCTTGCCCGCTACACCAAGGAAGGCTTCCTGCACTTGGGTG
CCCTGGGGACCACCACACTCCTCCCCGACACCCGCTGCCTGGTGGACAACTCCAAGAGTCGGCTGCCCCA
GCTCCTGGACTGCGACAAGGTCAAGAGCAGCCTGTACAAGCGCTGGAACTTCATCCAGAATGGAGCCATC
ATGAACAAGGGCACGGGACGCTGCCTGGAGGTGGAGAACCGGGGCCTGGCTGGCATCGACCTCATCCTCC
GCAGCTGCACAGGTCAGAGGTGGACCATTAAGAACTCCATCAAG
