>Addgene plasmid #81504 | pDONR223_WBSCR17_p.S194R | addgene partial sequence | sequence record 156532 | M13-F20 5'-TGTAAAACGACGGCCAGT-3'
TTCGTTGCAACAAATTGATGAGCAATGCTTTTTTATAATGCCAACTTTGTACAAAAAAGTTGGCACCATG
GCTTCACTGAGAAGAGTCAAAGTGCTGTTGGTGTTGAACTTGATCGCGGTAGCCGGCTTCGTGCTCTTCC
TGGCCAAGTGCCGGCCCATCGCGGTGCGCAGCGGAGACGCCTTCCACGAGATCCGGCCGCGCGCCGAGGT
GGCCAACCTCAGCGCGCACAGCGCCAGCCCCATCCAGGATGCGGTCCTGAAGCGCCTGTCGCTGCTGGAG
GACATCGTGTACCGGCAGCTGAATGGCTTATCCAAATCCCTTGGGCTCATTGAAGGTTATGGTGGGCGGG
GTAAAGGGGGCCTTCCGGCTACTCTTTCCCCGGCTGAAGAAGAAAAGGCTAAGGGACCCCATGAGAAGTA
TGGCTACAATTCATACCTCAGTGAAAAAATTTCACTGGACCGTTCCATTCCGGATTATCGTCCCACCAAG
TGTAAGGAGCTCAAGTACTCCAAGGACCTGCCCCAGATATCCATCATATTCATCTTCGTGAACGAGGCCC
TGTCGGTGATCCTGCGGTCCGTGCACAGTGCCGTCAATCACACGCCCACACACCTGCTGAAGGAAATCAT
TCTGGTGGATGACAACAGAGACGAAGAGGAGCTGAAGGTCCCCCTAGAGGAGTATGTCCACAAACGCTAC
CCCGGGCTGGTGAAGGTGGTAAGAAATCAGAAGAGGGAAGGCCTGATCCGCGCTCGCATTGAGGGCTGGA
AGGTGGCTACCGGGCAGGTCACTGGCTTCTTTGATGCCCACGTGGAATTCACCGCTGGCTGGGCTGAGCC
GGTTCTATCCCGCATCCAGGAAAACCGGAAGCGTGTGATCCTCCCCTCCATTGACAACATCAAACAGGAC
AACTTTGAGGTGCAGCGGTACGAGAACTCGGCCCACGGGTACAGCTGGGAGCTGTGGTGCATGTACATCA
GCCCCCCAAAAGACTGGTGGGACGCCGGAGACCCT
